>Addgene plasmid #119299 | nLuc_AP4_TEVs_P3mS | addgene full sequence | sequence record 231827 | Addgene NGS Result
GACGGATCGGGAGATCTCCCGATCCCCTATGGTGCACTCTCAGTACAATCTGCTCTGATGCCGCATAGTT
AAGCCAGTATCTGCTCCCTGCTTGTGTGTTGGAGGTCGCTGAGTAGTGCGCGAGCAAAATTTAAGCTACA
ACAAGGCAAGGCTTGACCGACAATTGCATGAAGAATCTGCTTAGGGTTAGGCGTTTTGCGCTGCTTCGCG
ATGTACGGGCCAGATATACGCGTTGACATTGATTATTGACTAGTTATTAATAGTAATCAATTACGGGGTC
ATTAGTTCATAGCCCATATATGGAGTTCCGCGTTACATAACTTACGGTAAATGGCCCGCCTGGCTGACCG
CCCAACGACCCCCGCCCATTGACGTCAATAATGACGTATGTTCCCATAGTAACGCCAATAGGGACTTTCC
ATTGACGTCAATGGGTGGAGTATTTACGGTAAACTGCCCACTTGGCAGTACATCAAGTGTATCATATGCC
AAGTACGCCCCCTATTGACGTCAATGACGGTAAATGGCCCGCCTGGCATTATGCCCAGTACATGACCTTA
TGGGACTTTCCTACTTGGCAGTACATCTACGTATTAGTCATCGCTATTACCATGGTGATGCGGTTTTGGC
AGTACATCAATGGGCGTGGATAGCGGTTTGACTCACGGGGATTTCCAAGTCTCCACCCCATTGACGTCAA
TGGGAGTTTGTTTTGGCACCAAAATCAACGGGACTTTCCAAAATGTCGTAACAACTCCGCCCCATTGACG
CAAATGGGCGGTAGGCGTGTACGGTGGGAGGTCTATATAAGCAGAGCTCTCTGGCTAACTAGAGAACCCA
CTGCTTACTGGCTTATCGAAATTAATACGACTCACTATAGGGAGACCCAAGCTTGGTACCGAGCTCGGAT
CCACTAGTAACGGCCGCCAGTGTGCTGGAATTCGCCACCATGGAGCAGAAGCTGATCAGCGAGGAGGACC
TGGGTTCTGGAGAAGATGCCAAAAACATTAAGAAGGGCCCAGCGCCATTCTACCCACTCGAAGACGGGAC
CGCCGGCGAGCAGCTGCACAAAGCCATGAAGCGCTACGCCCTGGTGCCCGGCACCATCGCCTTTACCGAC
GCACATATCGAGGTGGACATTACCTACGCCGAGTACTTCGAGATGAGCGTTCGGCTGGCAGAAGCTATGA
AGCGCTATGGGCTGAATACAAACCATCGGATCGTGGTGTGCAGCGAGAATAGCTTGCAGTTCTTCATGCC
CGTGTTGGGTGCCCTGTTCATCGGTGTGGCTGTGGCCCCAGCTAACGACATCTACAACGAGCGCGAGCTG
CTGAACAGCATGGGCATCAGCCAGCCCACCGTCGTATTCGTGAGCAAGAAAGGGCTGCAAAAGATCCTCA
ACGTGCAAAAGAAGCTACCGATCATACAAAAGATCATCATCATGGATAGCAAGACCGACTACCAGGGCTT
CCAAAGCATGTACACCTTCGTGACTTCCCATTTGCCACCCGGCTTCAACGAGTACGACTTCGTGCCCGAG
AGCTTCGACCGGGACAAAACCATCGCCCTGATCATGAACAGTAGTGGCAGTACCGGATTGCCCAAGGGCG
TAGCCCTACCGCACCGCACCGCTTGTGTCCGATTCAGTCATGCCCGCGACCCCATCTTCGGCAACCAGAT
CATCCCCGACACCGCTATCCTCAGCGTGGTGCCATTTCACCACGGCTTCGGCATGTTCACCACGCTGGGC
TACTTGATCTGCGGCTTTCGGGTCGTGCTCATGTACCGCTTCGAGGAGGAGCTATTCTTGCGCAGCTTGC
AAGACTATAAGATTCAATCTGCCCTGCTGGTGCCCACACTATTTAGCTTCTTCGCTAAGAGCACTCTCAT
CGACAAGTACGACCTAAGCAACTTGCACGAGATCGCCAGCGGCGGGGCGCCGCTCAGCAAGGAGGTAGGT
GAGGCCGTGGCCAAACGCTTCCACCTACCAGGCATCCGCCAGGGCTACGGCCTGACAGAAACAACCAGCG
CCATTCTGATCACCCCCGAAGGGGACGACAAGCCTGGCGCAGTAGGCAAGGTGGTGCCCTTCTTCGAGGC
TAAGGTGGTGGACTTGGACACCGGTAAGACACTGGGTGTGAACCAGCGCGGCGAGCTGTGCGTCCGTGGC
CCCATGATCATGAGCGGCTACGTTAACAACCCCGAGGCTACAAACGCTCTCATCGACAAGGACGGCTGGC
TGCACAGCGGCGACATCGCCTACTGGGACGAGGACGAGCACTTCTTCATCGTGGACCGGCTGAAGAGCCT
GATCAAATACAAGGGCTACCAGGTAGCCCCAGCCGAACTGGAGAGCATCCTGCTGCAACACCCCAACATC
TTCGACGCCGGGGTCGCCGGCCTGCCCGACGACGATGCCGGCGAGCTGCCCGCCGCAGTCGTCGTGCTGG
AACACGGTAAAGGCGGCTCTGGCGGCGGCTCCGGAGGCTCTTCACCCGAGGACGAGCTTGCTGCTAATGA
AGAGGAGTTGCAGCAAAATGAACAAAAGTTGGCTCAAATTAAGCAAAAACTTCAAGCTATCAAATACGGT
GGCGGCTCTGGCGGCGGCGAAAATTTGTATTTCCAGAGTGGCGGCTCCGGAGGCTCTTCCCCCGAGGACG
AGATCCAGCAGCTCGAGGAGGAGATATCCCAGCTTGAGCAGAAGAACTCCCAGCTTAAGGAGAAGAACCA
GCAGCTGAAGTACGGCTAATCTAGAGGGCCCTATTCTATAGTGTCACCTAAATGCTAGAGCTCGCTGATC
AGCCTCGACTGTGCCTTCTAGTTGCCAGCCATCTGTTGTTTGCCCCTCCCCCGTGCCTTCCTTGACCCTG
GAAGGTGCCACTCCCACTGTCCTTTCCTAATAAAATGAGGAAATTGCATCGCATTGTCTGAGTAGGTGTC
ATTCTATTCTGGGGGGTGGGGTGGGGCAGGACAGCAAGGGGGAGGATTGGGAAGACAATAGCAGGCATGC
TGGGGATGCGGTGGGCTCTATGGCTTCTGAGGCGGAAAGAACCAGCTGGGGCTCTAGGGGGTATCCCC
[124 nt withheld, positions 3079-3202]
C
[91 nt withheld, positions 3204-3294]
A
[49 nt withheld, positions 3296-3344]
CCTTTGACGTTGGAGTCCACGTTCTTT
[37 nt withheld, positions 3372-3408]
ACCCTATCTCGGTCTATTCTTTTGATTTATAAGGGATTTTGCCGATTTCGGCCTATTGGTTAAAAAATGA
GCTGATTTAACAAAAATTTAACGCGAATTAATTCTGTGGAATGTGTGTCAGTTAGGGTGTGGAAAGTCCC
CAGGCTCCCCAGCAGGCAGAAGTATGCAAAGCATGCATCTCAATTAGTCAGCAACCAGGTGTGGAAAGTC
CCCAGGCTCCCCAGCAGGCAGAAGTATGCAAAGCATGCATCTCAATTAGTCAGCAACCATAGTCCCGCCC
CTAACTCCGCCCATCCCGCCCCTAACTCCGCCCAGTTCCGCCCATTCTCCGCCCCATGGCTGACTAATTT
TTTTTATTTATGCAGAGGCCGAGGCCGCCTCTGCCTCTGAGCTATTCCAGAAGTAGTGAGGAGGCTTTTT
TGGAGGCCTAGGCTTTTGCAAAAAGCTCCCGGGAGCTTGTATATCCATTTTCGGATCTGATCAAGAGACA
GGATGAGGATCGTTTCGCATGATTGAACAAGATGGATTGCACGCAGGTTCTCCGGCCGCTTGGGTGGAGA
GGCTATTCGGCTATGACTGGGCACAACAGACAATCGGCTGCTCTGATGCCGCCGTGTTCCGGCTGTCAGC
GCAGGGGCGCCCGGTTCTTTTTGTCAAGACCGACCTGTCCGGTGCCCTGAATGAACTGCAGGACGAGGCA
GCGCGGCTATCGTGGCTGGCCACGACGGGCGTTCCTTGCGCAGCTGTGCTCGACGTTGTCACTGAAGCGG
GAAGGGACTGGCTGCTATTGGGCGAAGTGCCGGGGCAGGATCTCCTGTCATCTCACCTTGCTCCTGCCGA
GAAAGTATCCATCATGGCTGATGCAATGCGGCGGCTGCATACGCTTGATCCGGCTACCTGCCCATTCGAC
CACCAAGCGAAACATCGCATCGAGCGAGCACGTACTCGGATGGAAGCCGGTCTTGTCGATCAGGATGATC
TGGACGAAGAGCATCAGGGGCTCGCGCCAGCCGAACTGTTCGCCAGGCTCAAGGCGCGCATGCCCGACGG
CGAGGATCTCGTCGTGACCCATGGCGATGCCTGCTTGCCGAATATCATGGTGGAAAATGGCCGCTTTTCT
GGATTCATCGACTGTGGCCGGCTGGGTGTGGCGGACCGCTATCAGGACATAGCGTTGGCTACCCGTGATA
TTGCTGAAGAGCTTGGCGGCGAATGGGCTGACCGCTTCCTCGTGCTTTACGGTATCGCCGCTCCCGATTC
GCAGCGCATCGCCTTCTATCGCCTTCTTGACGAGTTCTTCTGAGCGGGACTCTGGGGTTCGAAATGACCG
ACCAAGCGACGCCCAACCTGCCATCACGAGATTTCGATTCCACCGCCGCCTTCTATGAAAGGTTGGGCTT
CGGAATCGTTTTCCGGGACGCCGGCTGGATGATCCTCCAGCGCGGGGATCTCATGCTGGAGTTCTTCGCC
CACCCCAACTTGTTTATTGCAGCTTATAATGGTTACAAATAAAGCAATAGCATCACAAATTTCACAAATA
AAGCATTTTTTTCACTGCATTCTAGTTGTGGTTTGTCCAAACTCATCAATGTATCTTATCATGTCTGTAT
ACCGTCGACCTCTAGCTAGAGCTTGGCGTAATCATGGTCATAGCTGTTTCCTGTGTGAAATTGTTATCCG
CTCACAATTCCACACAACATACGAGCCGGAAGCATAAAGTGTAAAGCCTGGGGTGCCTAATGAGTGAGCT
AACTCACATTAATTGCGTTGCGCTCACTGCCCGCTTTCCAGTCGGGAAACCTGTCGTGCCAGCTGCATTA
ATGAATCGGCCAACGCGCGGGGAGAGGCGGTTTGCGTATTGGGCGCTCTTCCGCTTCCTCGCTCACTGAC
TCGCTGCGCTCGGTCGTTCGGCTGCGGCGAGCGGTATCAGCTCACTCAAAGGCGGTAATACGGTTATCCA
CAGAATCAGGGGATAACGCAGGAAAGAACATGTGAGCAAAAGGCCAGCAAAAGGCCAGGAACCGTAAAAA
GGCCGCGTTGCTGGCGTTTTTCCATAGGCTCCGCCCCCCTGACGAGCATCACAAAAATCGACGCTCAAGT
CAGAGGTGGCGAAACCCGACAGGACTATAAAGATACCAGGCGTTTCCCCCTGGAAGCTCCCTCGTGCGCT
CTCCTGTTCCGACCCTGCCGCTTACCGGATACCTGTCCGCCTTTCTCCCTTCGGGAAGCGTGGCGCTTTC
TCATAGCTCACGCTGTAGGTATCTCAGTTCGGTGTAGGTCGTTCGCTCCAAGCTGGGCTGTGTGCACGAA
CCCCCCGTTCAGCCCGACCGCTGCGCCTTATCCGGTAACTATCGTCTTGAGTCCAACCCGGTAAGACACG
ACTTATCGCCACTGGCAGCAGCCACTGGTAACAGGATTAGCAGAGCGAGGTATGTAGGCGGTGCTACAGA
GTTCTTGAAGTGGTGGCCTAACTACGGCTACACTAGAAGAACAGTATTTGGTATCTGCGCTCTGCTGAAG
CCAGTTACCTTCGGAAAAAGAGTTGGTAGCTCTTGATCCGGCAAACAAACCACCGCTGGTAGCGGTGGTT
TTTTTGTTTGCAAGCAGCAGATTACGCGCAGAAAAAAAGGATCTCAAGAAGATCCTTTGATCTTTTCTAC
GGGGTCTGACGCTCAGTGGAACGAAAACTCACGTTAAGGGATTTTGGTCATGAGATTATCAAAAAGGATC
TTCACCTAGATCCTTTTAAATTAAAAATGAAGTTTTAAATCAATCTAAAGTATATATGAGTAAACTTGGT
CTGACAGTTACCAATGCTTAATCAGTGAGGCACCTATCTCAGCGATCTGTCTATTTCGTTCATCCATAGT
TGCCTGACTCCCCGTCGTGTAGATAACTACGATACGGGAGGGCTTACCATCTGGCCCCAGTGCTGCAATG
ATACCGCGAGACCCACGCTCACCGGCTCCAGATTTATCAGCAATAAACCAGCCAGCCGGAAGGGCCGAGC
GCAGAAGTGGTCCTGCAACTTTATCCGCCTCCATCCAGTCTATTAATTGTTGCCGGGAAGCTAGAGTAAG
TAGTTCGCCAGTTAATAGTTTGCGCAACGTTGTTGCCATTGCTACAGGCATCGTGGTGTCACGCTCGTCG
TTTGGTATGGCTTCATTCAGCTCCGGTTCCCAACGATCAAGGCGAGTTACATGATCCCCCATGTTGTGCA
AAAAAGCGGTTAGCTCCTTCGGTCCTCCGATCGTTGTCAGAAGTAAGTTGGCCGCAGTGTTATCACTCAT
GGTTATGGCAGCACTGCATAATTCTCTTACTGTCATGCCATCCGTAAGATGCTTTTCTGTGACTGGTGAG
TACTCAACCAAGTCATTCTGAGAATAGTGTATGCGGCGACCGAGTTGCTCTTGCCCGGCGTCAATACGGG
ATAATACCGCGCCACATAGCAGAACTTTAAAAGTGCTCATCATTGGAAAACGTTCTTCGGGGCGAAAACT
CTCAAGGATCTTACCGCTGTTGAGATCCAGTTCGATGTAACCCACTCGTGCACCCAACTGATCTTCAGCA
TCTTTTACTTTCACCAGCGTTTCTGGGTGAGCAAAAACAGGAAGGCAAAATGCCGCAAAAAAGGGAATAA
GGGCGACACGGAAATGTTGAATACTCATACTCTTCCTTTTTCAATATTATTGAAGCATTTATCAGGGTTA
TTGTCTCATGAGCGGATACATATTTGAATGTATTTAGAAAAATAAACAAATAGGGGTTCCGCGCACATTT
CCCCGAAAAGTGCCACCTGACGTC
Features (pLannotate 1.2.2; 21 found; start..end, strand, type, name):
     28..80      -  misc_feature   bom (fragment): basis of mobility region from pBR322
    235..614     +  enhancer       CMV enhancer: human cytomegalovirus immediate early enhancer
    615..818     +  promoter       CMV promoter: human cytomegalovirus (CMV) immediate early promoter
    814..847     +  LTR            5' LTR (truncated) (fragment): truncated 5' long terminal repeat (LTR) from HIV-1
    863..881     +  promoter       T7 promoter: promoter for bacteriophage T7 RNA polymerase
    992..2461    +  CDS            luciferase (fragment): firefly luciferase synthetic luc2 version of the luciferase gene
   2765..2783    -  promoter       SP6 promoter: promoter for bacteriophage SP6 RNA polymerase
   2809..3033    +  polyA_signal   bGH poly(A) signal: bovine growth hormone polyadenylation signal
   3037..3058    +  promoter       SV40 promoter (fragment): SV40 enhancer and early promoter
   3079..3507    +  rep_origin     f1 ori (sequence partly withheld): f1 bacteriophage origin of replication; arrow indicates direction of (+) strand synthesis
   3521..3850    +  promoter       SV40 promoter: SV40 enhancer and early promoter
   3917..4708    +  CDS            neo: KKA2_KLEPN - Also known as kan, nptII. Experimental evidence at protein level: Swiss-Prot protein existence level 1. Resistance to kanamycin, neomycin, paromomycin, ribostamycin, butirosin and gentamicin B. From Klebsiella pneumoniae.
   4732..4890    +  CDS            ble (fragment): BLE_KLEPN - Experimental evidence at protein level: Swiss-Prot protein existence level 1. Binding protein with a strong affinity to the bleomycin family of antibiotics. Binds to CL990; an antimitotic-antibiotic compound. From Klebsiella pneumoniae.
   4885..5006    +  polyA_signal   SV40 poly(A) signal: SV40 polyadenylation signal
   5079..5095    -  protein_bind   lac operator: The lac repressor binds to the lac operator to inhibit transcription in E. coli. This inhibition can be relieved by adding lactose or isopropyl-β-D-thiogalactopyranoside (IPTG). lac repressor encoded by lacI
   5103..5133    -  promoter       lac promoter: promoter for the E. coli lac operon
   5148..5169    -  protein_bind   CAP binding site: CAP binding activates transcription in the presence of cAMP. E. coli catabolite activator protein
   5182..5274    -  CDS            lacI (fragment): lac repressor; lacI; The lac repressor binds to the lac operator to inhibit transcription in E. coli. This inhibition can be relieved by adding lactose or isopropyl-β-D-thiogalactopyranoside (IPTG).
   5457..6045    -  rep_origin     ori: high-copy-number ColE1/pMB1/pBR322/pUC origin of replication
   6216..7076    -  CDS            AmpR: β-lactamase; bla; confers resistance to ampicillin, carbenicillin, and related antibiotics
   7077..7181    -  promoter       AmpR promoter: bla
