[The description below was written by a language model from this plasmid's Addgene catalogue record and pLannotate feature annotations shown in this document.]
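Description:
nLuc_AP4_TEVs_P3mS is a mammalian expression plasmid built on the pcDNA3 backbone (about 7.2 kb in total, with an insert of roughly 1.8 kb introduced by Gibson cloning). It is propagated in E. coli at high copy from a ColE1/pUC-type origin under ampicillin selection (AmpR with its own bla promoter). The backbone also carries an f1 origin and an SV40 promoter-driven neomycin phosphotransferase cassette with an SV40 polyadenylation signal, which allows G418 selection of transfected mammalian cells. Small hits such as a truncated HIV-1 LTR fragment, a ble fragment and lac-region remnants appear to be backbone residue or annotation matches, not functional parts.

The payload is driven by the CMV enhancer/immediate-early promoter and terminated by the bGH polyadenylation signal, with flanking T7 and SP6 promoters typical of pcDNA3. It encodes an N-terminally Myc-tagged fusion of the N-terminal fragment of a split luciferase to the antiparallel coiled-coil segment AP4. AP4 is joined through a hairpin linker containing a TEV protease cleavage site to the autoinhibitory coil P3mS. The feature table identifies the luciferase portion as a fragment of firefly luc2, whereas the coils, linker and tag downstream or upstream of it are not individually annotated.

By design, P3mS folds back onto AP4 and blocks it. TEV cleavage of the linker should relieve this autoinhibition, so that AP4 can pair with a partner coil carrying the complementary luciferase fragment and reconstitute luminescence. The record states that the construct serves as a component of SPOC logic, part of fast proteolysis-based signaling and logic circuits in mammalian cells.
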