Addgene plasmid #119299: nLuc_AP4_TEVs_P3mS
Purpose: Expresses N-terminus of split luciferase fused to antiparallel coiled-coil AP4 connected with autoinhibitory coil P3mS and TEV cleavage site in antiparallel harpin linker/for SPOC logic
Depositing lab: Roman Jerala. Depositing organization: National Institute of Chemistry. Publication: Design of fast proteolysis-based signaling and logic circuits in mammalian cells. Fink T, Lonzaric J, Praznik A, Plaper T, Merljak E, Leben K, Jerala N, Lebar T, Strmsek Z, Lapenta F, Bencina M, Jerala R. Nat Chem Biol. 2019 Feb;15(2):115-122. doi: 10.1038/s41589-018-0181-6. Epub 2018 Dec 10. PubMed 30531965.
Backbone
  Vector backbone: pcDNA3
  Backbone size w/o insert (bp): 5443
  Total vector size (bp): 7243
  Vector type: Mammalian Expression, Luciferase
Growth in bacteria
  Bacterial resistance: Ampicillin, 100 μg/mL
  Growth temperature: 37°C
  Growth strain: DH5alpha
  Copy number: High Copy
Gene/Insert
  Gene/Insert name: split nLuc fused to antiparallel Coiled-coil AP4 connected with P3 via TEV cleavable linker (alt name: nLuc_AP4_TEVs_P3mS)
  Insert size (bp): 1800
  Promoter: CMV
  Tag / fusion protein: Myc tag (N terminal on insert)
  Cloning method: Gibson Cloning
  Sequencing primers: 5′ CGCAAATGGGCGGTAGGCGTG; 3′ TAGAAGGCACAGTCGAGG
Terms and licenses: Academic/Nonprofit Terms; Industry Terms: Not Available to Industry
How to cite: nLuc_AP4_TEVs_P3mS was a gift from Roman Jerala (Addgene plasmid # 119299 ; http://n2t.net/addgene:119299 ; RRID:Addgene_119299)
