>Addgene plasmid #119299 | nLuc_AP4_TEVs_P3mS | depositor partial sequence | sequence record 225597 | nLuc_AP4_TEVs_P3mS sequence 1800 bps
ATGGAGCAGAAGCTGATCAGCGAGGAGGACCTGGGTTCTGGAGAAGATGCCAAAAACATTAAGAAGGGCC
CAGCGCCATTCTACCCACTCGAAGACGGGACCGCCGGCGAGCAGCTGCACAAAGCCATGAAGCGCTACGC
CCTGGTGCCCGGCACCATCGCCTTTACCGACGCACATATCGAGGTGGACATTACCTACGCCGAGTACTTC
GAGATGAGCGTTCGGCTGGCAGAAGCTATGAAGCGCTATGGGCTGAATACAAACCATCGGATCGTGGTGT
GCAGCGAGAATAGCTTGCAGTTCTTCATGCCCGTGTTGGGTGCCCTGTTCATCGGTGTGGCTGTGGCCCC
AGCTAACGACATCTACAACGAGCGCGAGCTGCTGAACAGCATGGGCATCAGCCAGCCCACCGTCGTATTC
GTGAGCAAGAAAGGGCTGCAAAAGATCCTCAACGTGCAAAAGAAGCTACCGATCATACAAAAGATCATCA
TCATGGATAGCAAGACCGACTACCAGGGCTTCCAAAGCATGTACACCTTCGTGACTTCCCATTTGCCACC
CGGCTTCAACGAGTACGACTTCGTGCCCGAGAGCTTCGACCGGGACAAAACCATCGCCCTGATCATGAAC
AGTAGTGGCAGTACCGGATTGCCCAAGGGCGTAGCCCTACCGCACCGCACCGCTTGTGTCCGATTCAGTC
ATGCCCGCGACCCCATCTTCGGCAACCAGATCATCCCCGACACCGCTATCCTCAGCGTGGTGCCATTTCA
CCACGGCTTCGGCATGTTCACCACGCTGGGCTACTTGATCTGCGGCTTTCGGGTCGTGCTCATGTACCGC
TTCGAGGAGGAGCTATTCTTGCGCAGCTTGCAAGACTATAAGATTCAATCTGCCCTGCTGGTGCCCACAC
TATTTAGCTTCTTCGCTAAGAGCACTCTCATCGACAAGTACGACCTAAGCAACTTGCACGAGATCGCCAG
CGGCGGGGCGCCGCTCAGCAAGGAGGTAGGTGAGGCCGTGGCCAAACGCTTCCACCTACCAGGCATCCGC
CAGGGCTACGGCCTGACAGAAACAACCAGCGCCATTCTGATCACCCCCGAAGGGGACGACAAGCCTGGCG
CAGTAGGCAAGGTGGTGCCCTTCTTCGAGGCTAAGGTGGTGGACTTGGACACCGGTAAGACACTGGGTGT
GAACCAGCGCGGCGAGCTGTGCGTCCGTGGCCCCATGATCATGAGCGGCTACGTTAACAACCCCGAGGCT
ACAAACGCTCTCATCGACAAGGACGGCTGGCTGCACAGCGGCGACATCGCCTACTGGGACGAGGACGAGC
ACTTCTTCATCGTGGACCGGCTGAAGAGCCTGATCAAATACAAGGGCTACCAGGTAGCCCCAGCCGAACT
GGAGAGCATCCTGCTGCAACACCCCAACATCTTCGACGCCGGGGTCGCCGGCCTGCCCGACGACGATGCC
GGCGAGCTGCCCGCCGCAGTCGTCGTGCTGGAACACGGTAAAGGCGGCTCTGGCGGCGGCTCCGGAGGCT
CTTCACCCGAGGACGAGCTTGCTGCTAATGAAGAGGAGTTGCAGCAAAATGAACAAAAGTTGGCTCAAAT
TAAGCAAAAACTTCAAGCTATCAAATACGGTGGCGGCTCTGGCGGCGGCGAAAATTTGTATTTCCAGAGT
GGCGGCTCCGGAGGCTCTTCCCCCGAGGACGAGATCCAGCAGCTCGAGGAGGAGATATCCCAGCTTGAGC
AGAAGAACTCCCAGCTTAAGGAGAAGAACCAGCAGCTGAAGTACGGCTAA
